>Addgene plasmid #124477 | pSPgRNA_BLK_E2-4 | addgene full sequence | sequence record 242170 | Addgene NGS Result
GAGGGCCTATTTCCCATGATTCCTTCATATTTGCATATACGATACAAGGCTGTTAGAGAGATAATTGGAA
TTAATTTGACTGTAAACACAAAGATATTAGTACAAAATACGTGACGTAGAAAGTAATAATTTCTTGGGTA
GTTTGCAGTTTTAAAATTATGTTTTAAAATGGACTATCATATGCTTATCGTAACTTGAAAGTATTTCGAT
TTCTTGGCTTTATATATCTTGTGGAAAGGACGAAACACCGGTGCATGTGTGTCTAGTCGGGTTTTAGAGC
TAGAAATAGCAAGTTAAAATAAGGCTAGTCCGTTATCAACTTGAAAAAGTGGCACCGAGTCGGTGCTTTT
TTTCCGCGGTGGAGCTCCAGCTTTTGTTCCCTTTAGTGAGGGTTAATTGCGCGCTTGGCGTAATCATGGT
CATAGCTGTTTCCTGTGTGAAATTGTTATCCGCTCACAATTCCACACAACATACGAGCCGGAAGCATAAA
GTGTAAAGCCTGGGGTGCCTAATGAGTGAGCTAACTCACATTAATTGCGTTGCGCTCACTGCCCGCTTTC
CAGTCGGGAAACCTGTCGTGCCAGCTGCATTAATGAATCGGCCAACGCGCGGGGAGAGGCGGTTTGCGTA
TTGGGCGCTCTTCCGCTTCCTCGCTCACTGACTCGCTGCGCTCGGTCGTTCGGCTGCGGCGAGCGGTATC
AGCTCACTCAAAGGCGGTAATACGGTTATCCACAGAATCAGGGGATAACGCAGGAAAGAACATGTGAGCA
AAAGGCCAGCAAAAGGCCAGGAACCGTAAAAAGGCCGCGTTGCTGGCGTTTTTCCATAGGCTCCGCCCCC
CTGACGAGCATCACAAAAATCGACGCTCAAGTCAGAGGTGGCGAAACCCGACAGGACTATAAAGATACCA
GGCGTTTCCCCCTGGAAGCTCCCTCGTGCGCTCTCCTGTTCCGACCCTGCCGCTTACCGGATACCTGTCC
GCCTTTCTCCCTTCGGGAAGCGTGGCGCTTTCTCATAGCTCACGCTGTAGGTATCTCAGTTCGGTGTAGG
TCGTTCGCTCCAAGCTGGGCTGTGTGCACGAACCCCCCGTTCAGCCCGACCGCTGCGCCTTATCCGGTAA
CTATCGTCTTGAGTCCAACCCGGTAAGACACGACTTATCGCCACTGGCAGCAGCCACTGGTAACAGGATT
AGCAGAGCGAGGTATGTAGGCGGTGCTACAGAGTTCTTGAAGTGGTGGCCTAACTACGGCTACACTAGAA
GAACAGTATTTGGTATCTGCGCTCTGCTGAAGCCAGTTACCTTCGGAAAAAGAGTTGGTAGCTCTTGATC
CGGCAAACAAACCACCGCTGGTAGCGGTGGTTTTTTTGTTTGCAAGCAGCAGATTACGCGCAGAAAAAAA
GGATCTCAAGAAGATCCTTTGATCTTTTCTACGGGGTCTGACGCTCAGTGGAACGAAAACTCACGTTAAG
GGATTTTGGTCATGAGATTATCAAAAAGGATCTTCACCTAGATCCTTTTAAATTAAAAATGAAGTTTTAA
ATCAATCTAAAGTATATATGAGTAAACTTGGTCTGACAGTTACCAATGCTTAATCAGTGAGGCACCTATC
TCAGCGATCTGTCTATTTCGTTCATCCATAGTTGCCTGACTCCCCGTCGTGTAGATAACTACGATACGGG
AGGGCTTACCATCTGGCCCCAGTGCTGCAATGATACCGCGAGACCCACGCTCACCGGCTCCAGATTTATC
AGCAATAAACCAGCCAGCCGGAAGGGCCGAGCGCAGAAGTGGTCCTGCAACTTTATCCGCCTCCATCCAG
TCTATTAATTGTTGCCGGGAAGCTAGAGTAAGTAGTTCGCCAGTTAATAGTTTGCGCAACGTTGTTGCCA
TTGCTACAGGCATCGTGGTGTCACGCTCGTCGTTTGGTATGGCTTCATTCAGCTCCGGTTCCCAACGATC
AAGGCGAGTTACATGATCCCCCATGTTGTGCAAAAAAGCGGTTAGCTCCTTCGGTCCTCCGATCGTTGTC
AGAAGTAAGTTGGCCGCAGTGTTATCACTCATGGTTATGGCAGCACTGCATAATTCTCTTACTGTCATGC
CATCCGTAAGATGCTTTTCTGTGACTGGTGAGTACTCAACCAAGTCATTCTGAGAATAGTGTATGCGGCG
ACCGAGTTGCTCTTGCCCGGCGTCAATACGGGATAATACCGCGCCACATAGCAGAACTTTAAAAGTGCTC
ATCATTGGAAAACGTTCTTCGGGGCGAAAACTCTCAAGGATCTTACCGCTGTTGAGATCCAGTTCGATGT
AACCCACTCGTGCACCCAACTGATCTTCAGCATCTTTTACTTTCACCAGCGTTTCTGGGTGAGCAAAAAC
AGGAAGGCAAAATGCCGCAAAAAAGGGAATAAGGGCGACACGGAAATGTTGAATACTCATACTCTTCCTT
TTTCAATATTATTGAAGCATTTATCAGGGTTATTGTCTCATGAGCGGATACATATTTGAATGTATTTAGA
AAAATAAACAAATAGGGGTTCCGCGCACATTTCCCCGAAAAGTGCCACCTAAATTGTAAGCGTTAATATT
TTGTTAAAATTCGCGTTAAATTTTTGTTAAATCAGCTCATTTTTTAACCAATAGGCCGAAATCGGCAAAA
TCCCTTATAAATCAAAAGAATAGACCGAGATAGGGT
[37 nt withheld, positions 2697-2733]
AAAGAACGTGGACTCCAACGTCAAAGG
[49 nt withheld, positions 2761-2809]
T
[91 nt withheld, positions 2811-2901]
G
[124 nt withheld, positions 2903-3026]
CCCATTCGCCATTCAGGCTGCGCAACTGTTGGGAAGGGCGATCGGTGCGGGCCTCTTCGCTATTACGCCA
GCTGGCGAAAGGGGGATGTGCTGCAAGGCGATTAAGTTGGGTAACGCCAGGGTTTTCCCAGTCACGACGT
TGTAAAACGACGGCCAGTGAGCGCGCGTAATACGACTCACTATAGGGCGAATTGGGTACC
Features (pLannotate 1.2.2; 13 found; start..end, strand, type, name):
      1..241     +  promoter       U6 promoter: RNA polymerase III promoter for human U6 snRNA
    271..346     +  misc_RNA       gRNA scaffold: guide RNA scaffold for the Streptococcus pyogenes CRISPR/Cas9 system
    380..398     -  promoter       T3 promoter: promoter for bacteriophage T3 RNA polymerase
    443..459     -  protein_bind   lac operator: The lac repressor binds to the lac operator to inhibit transcription in E. coli. This inhibition can be relieved by adding lactose or isopropyl-β-D-thiogalactopyranoside (IPTG). lac repressor encoded by lacI
    467..497     -  promoter       lac promoter: promoter for the E. coli lac operon
    512..533     -  protein_bind   CAP binding site: CAP binding activates transcription in the presence of cAMP. E. coli catabolite activator protein
    546..638     -  CDS            lacI (fragment): lac repressor; lacI; The lac repressor binds to the lac operator to inhibit transcription in E. coli. This inhibition can be relieved by adding lactose or isopropyl-β-D-thiogalactopyranoside (IPTG).
    821..1409    -  rep_origin     ori: high-copy-number ColE1/pMB1/pBR322/pUC origin of replication
   1580..2440    -  CDS            AmpR: β-lactamase; bla; confers resistance to ampicillin, carbenicillin, and related antibiotics
   2441..2545    -  promoter       AmpR promoter: bla
   2598..3026    -  rep_origin     f1 ori (sequence partly withheld): f1 bacteriophage origin of replication; arrow indicates direction of (+) strand synthesis
   3031..3186    -  CDS            lacZα (fragment): LacZα fragment of β-galactosidase; lacZ fragment
   3194..3212    +  promoter       T7 promoter: promoter for bacteriophage T7 RNA polymerase
