[The description below was written by a language model from this plasmid's Addgene catalogue record and pLannotate feature annotations shown in this document.]
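Description:
pSPgRNA_BLK_E2-4 is a small (about 3.2 kb) mammalian guide RNA expression plasmid built on the pSPgRNA backbone. It is maintained in E. coli as a high-copy plasmid through a ColE1/pUC-type origin and selected with ampicillin via the β-lactamase gene and its native promoter. The backbone retains cloning-vector remnants, including an f1 phage origin, fragments of lacZα and lacI, the lac promoter/operator with its CAP binding site, and flanking T7 and T3 phage promoters. None of these contribute to guide expression in mammalian cells. The plasmid carries no mammalian selection marker or reporter in the annotated features.

The functional cassette consists of the human U6 promoter, an RNA polymerase III promoter suited to producing short, uncapped transcripts, followed by a 20-nucleotide spacer (BLK_E2-4, also called BLK_LA34) and the Streptococcus pyogenes Cas9 guide RNA scaffold. The spacer itself is not annotated as a separate feature, but the gap between the promoter and the scaffold is where it would sit. The guide targets the human BLK locus; the precise target element is not described in the record, and the restriction sites used for cloning are listed as unknown. The plasmid encodes no Cas9, so it must be co-delivered with a separate construct supplying an S. pyogenes Cas9 protein. Given the stated purpose of CRISPR-mediated epigenome editing of the BLK locus, this partner would be expected to be a nuclease-dead Cas9 fused to a chromatin-modifying or transcriptional effector domain, although the record does not name the effector used.
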