Addgene plasmid #124477: pSPgRNA_BLK_E2-4
Purpose: For CRISPR-mediated epigenome editing of human BLK gene locus
Depositing lab: Iouri Chepelev. Depositing organization: Cincinnati Children's Hospital Medical Center. Publication: Haplotype-specific chromatin looping reveals genetic interactions of regulatory regions modulating gene expression in 8p23.1. Saint Just Ribeiro M, Tripathi P, Namjou B, Harley JB, Chepelev I. Front Genet. 2022 Sep 7;13:1008582. doi: 10.3389/fgene.2022.1008582. eCollection 2022. PubMed 36160011.
Backbone
  Vector backbone: pSPgRNA (Addgene #47108)
  Vector type: Mammalian Expression
Growth in bacteria
  Bacterial resistance: Ampicillin, 100 μg/mL
  Growth temperature: 37°C
  Growth strain: DH5alpha
  Copy number: High Copy
Gene/Insert
  Gene/Insert name: BLK_E2-4_gRNA (alt name: BLK_LA34)
  gRNA/shRNA sequence: GTGCATGTGTGTCTAGTCGG
  Species: H. sapiens (human)
  Insert size (bp): 20
  Entrez Gene: BLK (a.k.a. MODY11)
  Cloning method: Restriction Enzyme; 5′ cloning site Unknown (unknown if destroyed); 3′ cloning site Unknown (unknown if destroyed)
  Sequencing primers: 5′ hU6-F; 3′ T3
Terms and licenses: Academic/Nonprofit Terms; Industry Terms: Not Available to Industry
How to cite: pSPgRNA_BLK_E2-4 was a gift from Iouri Chepelev (Addgene plasmid # 124477 ; http://n2t.net/addgene:124477 ; RRID:Addgene_124477)
